Addgene plasmid #78336: pINDUCER20-FLAG-hPAX3 (#735)
Purpose: Doxycycline-inducible lentiviral overexpression of human PAX3 ORF with a FLAG tag
Depositing lab: Matthew Alexander & Louis Kunkel. Depositing organization: Boston Children's Hospital.
Backbone
  Vector backbone: pInducer20 (Addgene plasmid #44012)
  Backbone manufacturer: Stephen Elledge
  Backbone size w/o insert (bp): 11791
  Total vector size (bp): 13291
  Vector type: Lentiviral
  Selectable markers: Neomycin (select with G418)
Growth in bacteria
  Bacterial resistance: Ampicillin, 100 μg/mL
  Growth temperature: 37°C
  Growth strain: NEB Stable
  Copy number: High Copy
Gene/Insert
  Gene/Insert name: PAX3 (alt name: paired box 3)
  Species: H. sapiens (human)
  Insert size (bp): 1500
  GenBank ID: BC101301.2
  Entrez Gene: PAX3 (a.k.a. CDHS, HUP2, PAX-3, WS1, WS3)
  Promoter: TRE2
  Tag / fusion protein: FLAG (N terminal on insert)
  Cloning method: Gateway Cloning
  Sequencing primers: 5′ CAAGGATGACGACGATAAG
Terms and licenses: Academic/Nonprofit Terms; Industry Terms: Not Available to Industry
Depositor comments: Please contact Dr. Alexander if you have any questions.
How to cite: pINDUCER20-FLAG-hPAX3 (#735) was a gift from Matthew Alexander & Louis Kunkel (Addgene plasmid # 78336 ; http://n2t.net/addgene:78336 ; RRID:Addgene_78336)
