[The description below was written by a language model from this plasmid's Addgene catalogue record.]
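Description:
pINDUCER20-FLAG-hPAX3 is a lentiviral transfer plasmid for doxycycline-inducible overexpression of human PAX3 (paired box 3) in mammalian cells. It is built on the pInducer20 backbone, an approximately 11.8 kb vector, into which an open reading frame of about 1.5 kb was introduced by Gateway recombination, giving a total size of roughly 13.3 kb. In bacteria the plasmid is maintained at high copy under ampicillin selection. The recommended host is a recombination-reduced strain, a common choice for lentiviral plasmids because their repeated long terminal repeats can be unstable.

The PAX3 coding sequence carries an N-terminal FLAG epitope, which allows the protein to be detected or immunoprecipitated with anti-FLAG antibodies and distinguished from endogenous PAX3. Expression is driven by the TRE2 promoter, a tetracycline-responsive element that is essentially silent until a reverse tetracycline transactivator binds it in the presence of doxycycline. Transgene expression can therefore be switched on and titrated by adding the drug. The record lists neomycin resistance as the mammalian marker, so transduced cells can be selected with G418. No feature table is provided, so the source of the transactivator, the promoter driving the resistance gene and the specific viral elements are not documented here.

After packaging into lentiviral particles and stable integration into target cells, the construct is suited to controlled gain-of-function studies of PAX3, a paired-box transcription factor. The record does not specify any particular application.
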