>Addgene plasmid #78336 | pINDUCER20-FLAG-hPAX3 (#735) | addgene partial sequence | sequence record 152277 | LNCX 5'-AGCTCGTTTAGTGAACCGTCAGATC-3'
CTCCATAGAAGACACCGGGACCGATCCAGCCTCCGCGGCCCCGAACTAGTCCAGTGTGGTGGAATTCTGC
AGATATCAACAAGTTTGTACAAAAAAGCAGGCTCCGCGGCCGCCCCCTTCACCGCCACCATGGATTACAA
GGATGACGACGATAAGAGCCCGGGCGGATCCATGACCACGCTGGCCGGCGCTGTGCCCAGGATGATGCGG
CCGGGCCCGGGGCAGAACTACCCGCGTAGCGGGTTCCCGCTGGAAGTGTCCACTCCCCTCGGCCAGGGCC
GCGTCAACCAGCTCGGCGGCGTTTTTATCAACGGCAGGCCGCTGCCCAACCACATCCGCCACAAGATCGT
GGAGATGGCCCACCACGGCATCCGGCCCTGCGTCATCTCGCGCCAGCTGCGCGTGTCCCACGGCTGCGTC
TCCAAGATCCTGTGCAGGTACCAGGAGACTGGCTCCATACGTCCTGGTGCCATCGGCGGCAGCAAGCCCA
AGCAGGTGACAACGCCTGACGTGGAGAAGAAAATTGAGGAATACAAAAGAGAGAACCCGGGCATGTTCAG
CTGGGAAATCCGAGACAAATTACTCAAGGACGCGGTCTGTGATCGAAACACCGTGCCGTCAGTGAGTTCC
ATCAGCCGCATCCTGAGAAGTAAATTCGGGAAAGGTGAAGAGGAGGAGGCCGACTTGGAGAGGAAGGAGG
CAGAGGAAAGCGAGAAGAAGGCCAAACACAGCATCGACGGCATCCTGAGCGAGCGAGCCTCAGCACCCCA
ATCAGATGAAGGCTCTGATATTGACTCTGAACCAGATTTACCACTAAAGAGGAAACAGCGCAGAAGCCGA
ACCACCTTCACAGCAGAACAGCTGGAGGAACTGGAGCGTGCTTTTGAGAGAACTCATTACCCTGACAT
