>Addgene plasmid #78336 | pINDUCER20-FLAG-hPAX3 (#735) | addgene partial sequence | sequence record 152278 | hUBCpro-R 5'-CTAAGGCCGAGTCTTATGAGCAG-3'
AGGATCAGGACGCTCGCTGCGCCCTTCGTCTGACGTGGCAGCGCTCGCCGTGAGGAGGGGGGCGCCCGCG
GGAGGCGCCAAAACCCGGCGCGGAGGCCAGATCTTGGGTGGGTTACTCCAGACTGCCTTGGGAAAAGCGC
CTCCCCTACCCGGTAGAATTTCTAGTTTAATTAATCATTACTAAGCGTAGTCTGGGACGTCGTATGGGTA
TTCGAACCGCGGGCCCTCTAGACTCGAGCGGCCGCCACTGTGCTGGATATCAACCACTTTGTACAAGAAA
GCTGGGTCGGCGCGCCCACCCTTTTACGCGATATCTGGCTTGAGATAATGAAAGGCACTTTGTCCATACT
GCCCATATTGGTAGCCTGTGACAGGGTCCATACTGTAGCCTGTGGTGCTATAGGTGGGTGGACAGTAGGA
CTGAGATGTTGGCAGACTGTCCAAGCTCTTCATATGGTCTAGTCTCTGACTGCAGCTGGCCGACACCGTG
GTGGTAGGTTCCAGACCCCCGGTGAGAGGGGAGAGCGCGTAATCAGTCTGGGGCTGATGAGGTACCCCAC
CGTGGTTGGTCAGGAGTCCCATTACCTGAGGTGAGAGGCCATTGCCAATGGTGGGGTTCATGGGGTTGGA
GGGCCCCGACGGAGGCACAAAGCTGTCTGTATAGCTGGAAAATCCATGCCTGGTGCTGGGGAGGCAGTAG
GCAGAGCTGCTGTCTGGGTTGGAAGGAATCGTGCTTTGGTGTACAGTGCTTGGAGGAAGCGGTTGAGGTC
TGTGAACGGTGCTGCTGGGATCTGACACAGCTTGTGGAATAGATGTGGGCTGGTAAGAGGTCTCCGACAG
CTGGTACGTTGGCAAGGTCGGCATGGCAGTGGGAGGGAA
