>Addgene plasmid #78336 | pINDUCER20-FLAG-hPAX3 (#735) | depositor partial sequence | sequence record 152279 | Partial sequence of insert
GGGCTTGACCGGACWRTCAGTGTGGTGGAATTCTGCAGATATCAACAAGTTTGTACAAAAAAGCAGGCTC
CGCGGCCGCCCCCTTCACCGCCACCATGGATTACAAGGATGACGACGATAAGAGCCCGGGCGGATCCATG
ACCACGCTGGCCGGCGCTGTGCCCAGGATGATGCGGCCGGGCCCGGGGCAGAACTACCCGCGTAGCGGGT
TCCCGCTGGAAGTGTCCACTCCCCTCGGCCAGGGCCGCGTCAACCAGCTCGGCGGCGTTTTTATCAACGG
CAGGCCGCTGCCCAACCACATCCGCCACAAGATCGTGGAGATGGCCCACCACGGCATCCGGCCCTGCGTC
ATCTCGCGCCAGCTGCGCGTGTCCCACGGCTGCGTCTCCAAGATCCTGTGCAGGTACCAGGAGACTGGCT
CCATACGTCCTGGTGCCATCGGCGGCAGCAAGCCCAAGCAGGTGACAACGCCTGACGTGGAGAAGAAAAT
TGAGGAATACAAAAGAGAGAACCCGGGCATGTTCAGCTGGGAAATCCGAGACAAATTACTCAAGGACGCG
GTCTGTGATCGAAACACCGTGCCGTCAGTGAGTTCCATCAGCCGCATCCTGAGAAGTAAATTCGGGAAAG
GTGAAGAGGAGGAGGCCGACTTGGAGAGGAAGGAGGCAGAGGAAAGCGAGAAGAAGGCCAAACACAGCAT
CGACGGCATCCTGAGCGAGCGAGCCTCAGCACCCCAATCAGATGAAGGCTCTGATATTGACTCTGAACCA
GATTTACCACTAAAGAGGAAACAGCGCAGAAGCCGAACCACCTTCACAGCAGAACAGCTGGAGGAACTGG
AGCGTGCTTTTGAGAGAACTCATTACCCTGACAT
